>Addgene plasmid #186741 | lentiTet-OTX2-P2A-mCherry BlastR | addgene full sequence | sequence record 389255 | Addgene NGS Result
AATTCTCGACCTCGAGACAAATGGCAGTATTCATCCACAATTTTAAAAGAAAAGGGGGGATTGGGGGGTA
CAGTGCAGGGGAAAGAATAGTAGACATAATAGCAACAGACATACAAACTAAAGAATTACAAAAACAAATT
ACAAAAATTCAAAATTTTCGGGTTTATTACAGGGACAGCAGAGATCCACTTTGGCCGCGAATCGATATGT
CGAGTTTACTCCCTATCAGTGATAGAGAACGTATGTCGAGTTTACTCCCTATCAGTGATAGAGAACGATG
TCGAGTTTACTCCCTATCAGTGATAGAGAACGTATGTCGAGTTTACTCCCTATCAGTGATAGAGAACGTA
TGTCGAGTTTACTCCCTATCAGTGATAGAGAACGTATGTCGAGTTTATCCCTATCAGTGATAGAGAACGT
ATGTCGAGTTTACTCCCTATCAGTGATAGAGAACGTATGTCGAGGTAGGCGTGTACGGTGGGAGGCCTAT
ATAAGCAGAGCTCGTTTAGTGAACCGTCAGATCGCCTGGAGAATTGGCTAGCCACCATGATGTCTTATCT
TAAGCAACCGCCTTACGCAGTCAATGGGCTGAGTCTGACCACTTCGGGTATGGACTTGCTGCACCCCTCC
GTGGGCTACCCGGCCACCCCCCGGAAACAGCGCCGGGAGAGGACGACGTTCACTCGGGCGCAGCTAGATG
TGCTGGAAGCACTGTTTGCCAAGACCCGGTACCCAGACATCTTCATGCGAGAGGAGGTGGCACTGAAAAT
CAACTTGCCCGAGTCGAGGGTGCAGGTATGGTTTAAGAATCGAAGAGCTAAGTGCCGCCAACAACAGCAA
CAACAGCAGAATGGAGGTCAAAACAAAGTGAGACCTGCCAAAAAGAAGACATCTCCAGCTCGGGAAGTGA
GTTCAGAGAGTGGAACAAGTGGCCAATTCACTCCCCCCTCTAGCACCTCAGTCCCGACCATTGCCAGCAG
CAGTGCTCCTGTGTCTATCTGGAGCCCAGCTTCCATCTCCCCACTGTCAGATCCCTTGTCCACCTCCTCT
TCCTGCATGCAGAGGTCCTATCCCATGACCTATACTCAGGCTTCAGGTTATAGTCAAGGATATGCTGGCT
CAACTTCCTACTTTGGGGGCATGGACTGTGGATCATATTTGACCCCTATGCATCACCAGCTTCCCGGACC
AGGGGCCACACTCAGTCCCATGGGTACCAATGCAGTCACCAGCCATCTCAATCAGTCCCCAGCTTCTCTT
TCCACCCAGGGATATGGAGCTTCAAGCTTGGGTTTTAACTCAACCACTGATTGCTTGGATTATAAGGACC
AAACTGCCTCCTGGAAGCTTAACTTCAATGCTGACTGCTTGGATTATAAAGATCAGACATCCTCGTGGAA
ATTCCAGGTTTTGACCGGTAGCGGAGCTACTAACTTCAGCCTGCTGAAGCAGGCTGGAGACGTGGAGGAG
AACCCTGGACCTACGCGTATGGTGAGCAAGGGCGAGGAGGATAACATGGCCATCATCAAGGAGTTCATGC
TCTTCAAGGTGCACATGGAGGGCTCCGTGAACGGCCACGAGTTCGAGATCGAGGGCGAGGGCGAGGGCCG
CCCCTACGAGGGCACCCAGACCGCCAAGCTGAAGGTGACCAAGGGTGGCCCCCTGCCCTTCGCCTGGGAC
ATCCTGTCCCCTCAGTTCATGTACGGCTCCAAGGCCTACGTGAAGCACCCCGCCGACATCCCCGACTACT
TGAAGCTGTCCTTCCCCGAGGGCTTCAAGTGGGAGCGCGTGATGAACTTCGAGGACGGCGGCGTGGTGAC
CGTGACCCAGGACTCCTCCCTGCAGGACGGCGAGTTCATCTACAAGGTGAAGCTGCGCGGCACCAACTTC
CCCTCCGACGGCCCCGTAATGCAGAAGAAGACCATGGGCTGGGAGGCCTCCTCCGAGCGGATGTACCCCG
AGGACGGCGCCCTGAAGGGCGAGATCAAGCAGAGGCTGAAGCTGAAGGACGGCGGCCACTACGACGCTGA
GGTCAAGACCACCTACAAGGCCAAGAAGCCCGTGCAGCTGCCCGGCGCCTACAACGTCAACATCAAGTTG
GACATCACCTCCCACAACGAGGACTACACCATCGTGGAACAGTACGAACGCGCCGAGGGCCGCCACTCCA
CCGGCGGCATGGACGAGCTGTACAAGATCGTTTAATTAAGGGGTTGGGGTTGCGCCTTTTCCAAGGCAGC
CCTGGGTTTGCGCAGGGACGCGGCTGCTCTGGGCGTGGTTCCGGGAAACGCAGCGGCGCCGACCCTGGGT
CTCGCACATTCTTCACGTCCGTTCGCAGCGTCACCCGGATCTTCGCCGCTACCCTTGTGGGCCCCCCGGC
GACGCTTCCTGCTCCGCCCCTAAGTCGGGAAGGTTCCTTGCGGTTCGCGGCGTGCCGGACGTGACAAACG
GAAGCCGCACGTCTCACTAGTACCCTCGCAGACGGACAGCGCCAGGGAGCAATGGCAGCGCGCCGACCGC
GATGGGCTGTGGCCAATAGCGGCTGCTCAGCAGGGCGCGCCGAGAGCAGCGGCCGGGAAGGGGCGGTGCG
GGAGGCGGGGTGTGGGGCGGTAGTGTGGGCCCTGTTCCTGCCCGCGCGGTGTTCCGCATTCTGCAAGCCT
CCGGAGCGCACGTCGGCAGTCGGCTCCCTCGTTGACCGAATCACCGACCTCTCTCCCCAGCAATTCACCA
TGGCCAAGCCTTTGTCTCAAGAAGAATCCACCCTCATTGAAAGAGCAACGGCTACAATCAACAGCATCCC
CATCTCTGAAGACTACAGCGTCGCCAGCGCAGCTCTCTCTAGCGACGGCCGCATCTTCACTGGTGTCAAT
GTATATCATTTTACTGGGGGACCTTGTGCAGAACTCGTGGTGCTGGGCACTGCTGCTGCTGCGGCAGCTG
GCAACCTGACTTGTATCGTCGCGATCGGAAATGAGAACAGGGGCATCTTGAGCCCCTGCGGACGGTGCCG
ACAGGTGCTTCTCGATCTGCATCCTGGGATCAAAGCCATAGTGAAGGACAGTGATGGACAGCCGACGGCA
GTTGGGATTCGTGAATTGCTGCCCTCTGGTTATGTGTGGGAGGGCGAAGGTAGAGGTTCTCTCCTCACTT
GTGGTGATGTTGAAGAAAACCCTGGTCCAATGTCTAGACTGGACAAGAGCAAAGTCATAAACGGAGCTCT
GGAATTACTCAATGGTGTCGGTATCGAAGGCCTGACGACAAGGAAACTCGCTCAAAAGCTGGGAGTTGAG
CAGCCTACCCTGTACTGGCACGTGAAGAACAAGCGGGCCCTGCTCGATGCCCTGCCAATCGAGATGCTGG
ACAGGCATCATACCCACTTCTGCCCCCTGGAAGGCGAGTCATGGCAAGACTTTCTGCGGAACAACGCCAA
GTCATACCGCTGTGCTCTCCTCTCACATCGCGACGGGGCTAAAGTGCATCTCGGCACCCGCCCAACAGAG
AAACAGTACGAAACCCTGGAAAATCAGCTCGCGTTCCTGTGTCAGCAAGGCTTCTCCCTGGAGAACGCAC
TGTACGCTCTGTCCGCCGTGGGCCACTTTACACTGGGCTGCGTATTGGAGGAACAGGAGCATCAAGTAGC
AAAAGAGGAAAGAGAGACACCTACCACCGATTCTATGCCCCCACTTCTGAGACAAGCAATTGAGCTGTTC
GACCGGCAGGGAGCCGAACCTGCCTTCCTTTTCGGCCTGGAACTAATCATATGTGGCCTGGAGAAACAGC
TAAAGTGCGAAAGCGGCGGGCCGACCGACGCCCTTGACGATTTTGACTTAGACATGCTCCCAGCCGATGC
CCTTGACGACTTTGACCTTGATATGCTGCCTGCTGACGCTCTTGACGATTTTGACCTTGACATGCTCCCC
GGGTAACTAAGTAAGGATCGATCCAAGATATCGTATTCTTAACTATGTTGCTCCTTTTACGCTATGTGGA
TACGCTGCTTTAATGCCTTTGTATCATGCTATTGCTTCCCGTATGGCTTTCATTTTCTCCTCCTTGTATA
AATCCTGGTTGCTGTCTCTTTATGAGGAGTTGTGGCCCGTTGTCAGGCAACGTGGCGTGGTGTGCACTGT
GTTTGCTGACGCAACCCCCACTGGTTGGGGCATTGCCACCACCTGTCAGCTCCTTTCCGGGACTTTCGCT
TTCCCCCTCCCTATTGCCACGGCGGAACTCATCGCCGCCTGCCTTGCCCGCTGCTGGACAGGGGCTCGGC
TGTTGGGCACTGACAATTCCGTGGTGTTGTCGGGGAAGCTGACGTCCTTTCCATGGCTGCTCGCCTGTGT
TGCCACCTGGATTCTGCGCGGGACGTCCTTCTGCTACGTCCCTTCGGCCCTCAATCCAGCGGACCTTCCT
TCCCGCGGCCTGCTGCCGGCTCTGCGGCCTCTTCCGCGTCTTCGCCTTCGCCCTCAGACGAGTCGGATCT
CCCTTTGGGCCGCCTCCCCGCCTGTTTCGCCTCGGCGTCCGGACTAGAGGTACCTTTAAGACCAATGACT
TACAAGGCAGCTGTAGATCTTAGCCACTTTTTAAAAGAAAAGGGGGGACTGGAAGGGCTAATTCACTCCC
AACGAAGACAAGATCTGCTTTTTGCTTGTACTGGGTCTCTCTGGTTAGACCAGATCTGAGCCTGGGAGCT
CTCTGGCTAACTAGGGAACCCACTGCTTAAGCCTCAATAAAGCTTGCCTTGAGTGCTTCAAGTAGTGTGT
GCCCGTCTGTTGTGTGACTCTGGTAACTAGAGATCCCTCAGACCCTTTTAGTCAGTGTGGAAAATCTCTA
GCAGTAGTAGTTCATGTCATCTTATTATTCAGTATTTATAACTTGCAAAGAAATGAATATCAGAGAGTGA
GAGGAACTTGTTTATTGCAGCTTATAATGGTTACAAATAAAGCAATAGCATCACAAATTTCACAAATAAA
GCATTTTTTTCACTGCATTCTAGTTGTGGTTTGTCCAAACTCATCAATGTATCTTATCATGTCTGGCTCT
AGCTATCCCGCCCCTAACTCCGCCCATCCCGCCCCTAACTCCGCCCAGTTCCGCCCATTCTCCGCCCCAT
GGCTGACTAATTTTTTTTATTTATGCAGAGGCCGAGGCCGCCTCGGCCTCTGAGCTATTCCAGAAGTAGT
GAGGAGGCTTTTTTGGAGGCCTTTCAAATATGTATCCGCTCATGAGACAATAACCCTGATAAATGCTTCA
ATAATATTGAAAAAGGAAGAGTATGAGTATTCAACATTTCCGTGTCGCCCTTATTCCCTTTTTTGCGGCA
TTTTGCCTTCCTGTTTTTGCTCACCCAGAAACGCTGGTGAAAGTAAAAGATGCTGAAGATCAGTTGGGTG
CACGAGTGGGTTACATCGAACTGGATCTCAACAGCGGTAAGATCCTTGAGAGTTTTCGCCCCGAAGAACG
TTTTCCAATGATGAGCACTTTTAAAGTTCTGCTATGTGGCGCGGTATTATCCCGTATTGACGCCGGGCAA
GAGCAACTCGGTCGCCGCATACACTATTCTCAGAATGACTTGGTTGAGTACTCACCAGTCACAGAAAAGC
ATCTTACGGATGGCATGACAGTAAGAGAATTATGCAGTGCTGCCATAACCATGAGTGATAACACTGCGGC
CAACTTACTTCTGACAACGATCGGAGGACCGAAGGAGCTAACCGCTTTTTTGCACAACATGGGGGATCAT
GTAACTCGCCTTGATCGTTGGGAACCGGAGCTGAATGAAGCCATACCAAACGACGAGCGTGACACCACGA
TGCCTGTAGCAATGGCAACAACGTTGCGCAAACTATTAACTGGCGAACTACTTACTCTAGCTTCCCGGCA
ACAATTAATAGACTGGATGGAGGCGGATAAAGTTGCAGGACCACTTCTGCGCTCGGCCCTTCCGGCTGGC
TGGTTTATTGCTGATAAATCTGGAGCCGGTGAGCGTGGGTCTCGCGGTATCATTGCAGCACTGGGGCCAG
ATGGTAAGCCCTCCCGTATCGTAGTTATCTACACGACGGGGAGTCAGGCAACTATGGATGAACGAAATAG
ACAGATCGCTGAGATAGGTGCCTCACTGATTAAGCATTGGTAACTGTCAGACCAAGTTTACTCATATATA
CTTTAGATTGATTTAAAACTTCATTTTTAATTTAAAAGGATCTAGGTGAAGATCCTTTTTGATAATCTCA
TGACCAAAATCCCTTAACGTGAGTTTTCGTTCCACTGAGCGTCAGACCCCGTAGAAAAGATCAAAGGATC
TTCTTGAGATCCTTTTTTTCTGCGCGTAATCTGCTGCTTGCAAACAAAAAAACCACCGCTACCAGCGGTG
GTTTGTTTGCCGGATCAAGAGCTACCAACTCTTTTTCCGAAGGTAACTGGCTTCAGCAGAGCGCAGATAC
CAAATACTGTTCTTCTAGTGTAGCCGTAGTTAGGCCACCACTTCAAGAACTCTGTAGCACCGCCTACATA
CCTCGCTCTGCTAATCCTGTTACCAGTGGCTGCTGCCAGTGGCGATAAGTCGTGTCTTACCGGGTTGGAC
TCAAGACGATAGTTACCGGATAAGGCGCAGCGGTCGGGCTGAACGGGGGGTTCGTGCACACAGCCCAGCT
TGGAGCGAACGACCTACACCGAACTGAGATACCTACAGCGTGAGCTATGAGAAAGCGCCACGCTTCCCGA
AGGGAGAAAGGCGGACAGGTATCCGGTAAGCGGCAGGGTCGGAACAGGAGAGCGCACGAGGGAGCTTCCA
GGGGGAAACGCCTGGTATCTTTATAGTCCTGTCGGGTTTCGCCACCTCTGACTTGAGCGTCGATTTTTGT
GATGCTCGTCAGGGGGGCGGAGCCTATGGAAAAACGCCAGCAACGCGGCCTTTTTACGGTTCCTGGCCTT
TTGCTGGCCTTTTGCTCACATGTTCTTTCCTGCGTTATCCCCTGATTCTGTGGATAACCGTATTACCGCC
TTTGAGTGAGCTGATACCGCTCGCCGCAGCCGAACGACCGAGCGCAGCGAGTCAGTGAGCGAGGAAGCGG
AAGAGCGCCCAATACGCAAACCGCCTCTCCCCGCGCGTTGGCCGATTCATTAATGCAGCTGGCACGACAG
GTTTCCCGACTGGAAAGCGGGCAGTGAGCGCAACGCAATTAATGTGAGTTAGCTCACTCATTAGGCACCC
CAGGCTTTACACTTTATGCTTCCGGCTCGTATGTTGTGTGGAATTGTGAGCGGATAACAATTTCACACAG
GAAACAGCTATGACCATGATTACGCCAAGCGCGCAATTAACCCTCACTAAAGGGAACAAAAGCTGGAGCT
GCAAGCTTAATGTAGTCTTATGCAATACTCTTGTAGTCTTGCAACATGGTAACGATGAGTTAGCAACATG
CCTTACAAGGAGAGAAAAAGCACCGTGCATGCCGATTGGTGGAAGTAAGGTGGTACGATCGTGCCTTATT
AGGAAGGCAACAGACGGGTCTGACATGGATTGGACGAACCACTGAATTGCCGCATTGCAGAGATATTGTA
TTTAAGTGCCTAGCTCGATACATAAACGGGTCTCTCTGGTTAGACCAGATCTGAGCCTGGGAGCTCTCTG
GCTAACTAGGGAACCCACTGCTTAAGCCTCAATAAAGCTTGCCTTGAGTGCTTCAAGTAGTGTGTGCCCG
TCTGTTGTGTGACTCTGGTAACTAGAGATCCCTCAGACCCTTTTAGTCAGTGTGGAAAATCTCTAGCAGT
GGCGCCCGAACAGGGACTTGAAAGCGAAAGGGAAACCAGAGGAGCTCTCTCGACGCAGGACTCGGCTTGC
TGAAGCGCGCACGGCAAGAGGCGAGGGGCGGCGACTGGTGAGTACGCCAAAAATTTTGACTAGCGGAGGC
TAGAAGGAGAGAGATGGGTGCGAGAGCGTCAGTATTAAGCGGGGGAGAATTAGATCGCGATGGGAAAAAA
TTCGGTTAAGGCCAGGGGGAAAGAAAAAATATAAATTAAAACATATAGTATGGGCAAGCAGGGAGCTAGA
ACGATTCGCAGTTAATCCTGGCCTGTTAGAAACATCAGAAGGCTGTAGACAAATACTGGGACAGCTACAA
CCATCCCTTCAGACAGGATCAGAAGAACTTAGATCATTATATAATACAGTAGCAACCCTCTATTGTGTGC
ATCAAAGGATAGAGATAAAAGACACCAAGGAAGCTTTAGACAAGATAGAGGAAGAGCAAAACAAAAGTAA
GACCACCGCACAGCAAGCGGCCGCTGATCTTCAGACCTGGAGGAGGAGATATGAGGGACAATTGGAGAAG
TGAATTATATAAATATAAAGTAGTAAAAATTGAACCATTAGGAGTAGCACCCACCAAGGCAAAGAGAAGA
GTGGTGCAGAGAGAAAAAAGAGCAGTGGGAATAGGAGCTTTGTTCCTTGGGTTCTTGGGAGCAGCAGGAA
GCACTATGGGCGCAGCGTCAATGACGCTGACGGTACAGGCCAGACAATTATTGTCTGGTATAGTGCAGCA
GCAGAACAATTTGCTGAGGGCTATTGAGGCGCAACAGCATCTGTTGCAACTCACAGTCTGGGGCATCAAG
CAGCTCCAGGCAAGAATCCTGGCTGTGGAAAGATACCTAAAGGATCAACAGCTCCTGGGGATTTGGGGTT
GCTCTGGAAAACTCATTTGCACCACTGCTGTGCCTTGGAATGCTAGTTGGAGTAATAAATCTCTGGAACA
GATTTGGAATCACACGACCTGGATGGAGTGGGACAGAGAAATTAACAATTACACAAGCTTAATACACTCC
TTAATTGAAGAATCGCAAAACCAGCAAGAAAAGAATGAACAAGAATTATTGGAATTAGATAAATGGGCAA
GTTTGTGGAATTGGTTTAACATAACAAATTGGCTGTGGTATATAAAATTATTCATAATGATAGTAGGAGG
CTTGGTAGGTTTAAGAATAGTTTTTGCTGTACTTTCTATAGTGAATAGAGTTAGGCAGGGATATTCACCA
TTATCGTTTCAGACCCACCTCCCAACCCCGAGGGGAC
Features (pLannotate 1.2.2; 27 found; start..end, strand, type, name):
     41..158     +  misc_feature   cPPT/CTS: central polypurine tract and central termination sequence of HIV-1
    212..526     +  promoter       tight TRE promoter: Tet-responsive promoter PTight, consisting of seven tet operator sequences followed by the minimal CMV promoter
    547..1413    +  CDS            OTX2: OTX2_HUMAN - Experimental evidence at protein level: Swiss-Prot protein existence level 1. Transcription factor probably involved in the development of the brain and the sense organs. Can bind to the bicoid/BCD target sequence (BTS): 5'-TCTAATCCC-3'. From Homo sapiens (Human).
   1489..2196    +  CDS            mCherry: mCherry is a basic (constitutively fluorescent) red fluorescent protein published in 2004, derived from Discosoma sp.. It is reported to be a very rapidly-maturing monomer with low acid sensitivity.
   2210..2720    +  promoter       hPGK promoter: human phosphoglycerate kinase 1 promoter
   2730..3125    +  CDS            BSD: blasticidin S deaminase; Aspergillus terreus BSD; confers resistance to blasticidin
   3180..3877    +  CDS            rtTA3 (fragment): reverse tetracycline transactivator 3 activates expression from Tet-responsive promoters in the presence of doxycycline
   3807..3917    +  CDS            VP48: 3 tandem repeats of the minimal activation domain of herpes simplex virus VP16 (Cheng et al., 2013)
   3953..4501    +  misc_feature   WPRE (fragment): woodchuck hepatitis virus posttranscriptional regulatory element
   4527..4598    +  CDS            nef (fragment): NEF_HV1Z2 - Experimental evidence at protein level: Swiss-Prot protein existence level 1. Extracellular Nef protein targets CD4(+) T-lymphocytes for apoptosis by interacting with CXCR4 surface receptors. From Human immunodeficiency virus type 1 group M subtype D (isolate Z2/CDC-Z34) (HIV-1).
   4600..4833    +  LTR            3' LTR (ΔU3): self-inactivating 3' long terminal repeat (LTR) from HIV-1
   4905..5026    +  polyA_signal   SV40 poly(A) signal: SV40 polyadenylation signal
   5066..5201    +  rep_origin     SV40 ori: SV40 origin of replication
   5209..5272    +  promoter       AmpR promoter: bla
   5273..6133    +  CDS            AmpR: β-lactamase; bla; confers resistance to ampicillin, carbenicillin, and related antibiotics
   6304..6892    +  rep_origin     ori: high-copy-number ColE1/pMB1/pBR322/pUC origin of replication
   7075..7167    +  CDS            lacI (fragment): lac repressor; lacI; The lac repressor binds to the lac operator to inhibit transcription in E. coli. This inhibition can be relieved by adding lactose or isopropyl-β-D-thiogalactopyranoside (IPTG).
   7180..7201    +  protein_bind   CAP binding site: CAP binding activates transcription in the presence of cAMP. E. coli catabolite activator protein
   7216..7246    +  promoter       lac promoter: promoter for the E. coli lac operon
   7254..7270    +  protein_bind   lac operator: The lac repressor binds to the lac operator to inhibit transcription in E. coli. This inhibition can be relieved by adding lactose or isopropyl-β-D-thiogalactopyranoside (IPTG). lac repressor encoded by lacI
   7315..7333    +  promoter       T3 promoter: promoter for bacteriophage T3 RNA polymerase
   7361..7587    +  promoter       RSV promoter: Rous sarcoma virus enhancer/promoter
   7588..7768    +  LTR            5' LTR (truncated): truncated 5' long terminal repeat (LTR) from HIV-1
   7815..7940    +  misc_feature   HIV-1 Ψ: packaging signal of human immunodeficiency virus type 1
   7924..8287    +  CDS            HIV-1 gag (fragment): gag protein from human immunodeficiency virus 1; gag
   8433..8666    +  misc_feature   RRE: The Rev response element (RRE) of HIV-1 allows for Rev-dependent mRNA export from the nucleus to the cytoplasm.
   9043..9067    +  CDS            Rev (fragment): human immunodeficiency virus 1 (HIV-1) Rev protein; rev; enhances nuclear export of unspliced and incompletely spliced viral mRNAs
