[The description below was written by a language model from this plasmid's Addgene catalogue record and pLannotate feature annotations shown in this document.]
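Description:
lentiTet-OTX2-P2A-mCherry BlastR is a third-generation-style, self-inactivating HIV-1 lentiviral vector for doxycycline-inducible expression of human OTX2 in mammalian cells, built on the pCW-Cas9-Blast backbone with the Cas9 cassette replaced by the OTX2 insert. This replacement is consistent with the final plasmid, about 9.1 kb, being smaller than the listed backbone size. It is propagated in E. coli through a high-copy ColE1/pUC-type origin with ampicillin selection (AmpR). The viral genome is transcribed from an RSV promoter fused to a truncated 5' LTR. It carries the Ψ packaging signal with a partial gag sequence, the RRE for Rev-dependent nuclear export, the cPPT/CTS, a WPRE fragment to boost transcript levels, and a ΔU3 3' LTR that inactivates LTR promoter activity after integration. An SV40 poly(A) signal and SV40 origin lie just outside the 3' LTR.

The payload is an all-in-one Tet-On system. A tight TRE promoter (seven tet operators upstream of a minimal CMV promoter) drives the OTX2 homeobox transcription factor coding sequence. Per the catalogue entry, this is linked by a P2A self-cleaving peptide to mCherry, so induced cells make both proteins from one transcript and can be tracked by red fluorescence. The P2A is not separately annotated in the feature table but would fit in the short gap between the two coding sequences. Downstream, a constitutive human PGK promoter drives blasticidin S deaminase followed by an rtTA3-type reverse Tet transactivator. The linker between these two is not annotated. Transduced cells can therefore be selected with blasticidin and switch on OTX2-P2A-mCherry only when doxycycline is added. The construct is suited to making stable cell lines for controlled OTX2 overexpression, and the associated study concerns genetic mechanisms of cholesterol uptake.
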