Addgene plasmid #186741: lentiTet-OTX2-P2A-mCherry BlastR
Purpose: Dox inducible OTX2-P2A-mCherry expression construct cloned into a lentiviral backbone containing a blasticidin resistance gene
Depositing lab: Richard Sherwood. Depositing organization: Brigham and Women's Hospital. Publication: Systematic elucidation of genetic mechanisms underlying cholesterol uptake. Hamilton MC, Fife JD, Akinci E, Yu T, Khowpinitchai B, Cha M, Barkal S, Thi TT, Yeo GHT, Barroso JPR, Francoeur MJ, Velimirovic M, Gifford DK, Lettre G, Yu H, Cassa CA, Sherwood RI. bioRxiv. 2023 Jan 10:2023.01.09.500804. doi: 10.1101/2023.01.09.500804. Preprint. PubMed 36711952.
Backbone
  Vector backbone: pCW-Cas9-Blast
  Backbone size w/o insert (bp): 11687
  Total vector size (bp): 9066
  Vector type: Mammalian Expression, Lentiviral
  Selectable markers: Blasticidin
Growth in bacteria
  Bacterial resistance: Ampicillin, 100 μg/mL
  Growth temperature: 30°C
  Growth strain: NEB Stable
  Copy number: Unknown
Gene/Insert
  Gene/Insert name: OTX2
  Species: H. sapiens (human)
  Entrez Gene: OTX2 (a.k.a. CPHD6, MCOPS5)
  Tag / fusion protein: P2A-mCherry
Terms and licenses: Academic/Nonprofit Terms; Industry Terms: Not Available to Industry
How to cite: lentiTet-OTX2-P2A-mCherry BlastR was a gift from Richard Sherwood (Addgene plasmid # 186741 ; http://n2t.net/addgene:186741 ; RRID:Addgene_186741)
